Addgene plasmid #130786: pMSCVbsd-PPARD-T427F
Purpose: Vector encoding PPARD cDNA for retroviral transduction
Depositing lab: Till Adhikary. Depositing organization: Philipps-Universitaet Marburg. Publication: PPARbeta/delta recruits NCOR and regulates transcription reinitiation of ANGPTL4. Legrand N, Bretscher CL, Zielke S, Wilke B, Daude M, Fritz B, Diederich WE, Adhikary T. Nucleic Acids Res. 2019 Oct 10;47(18):9573-9591. doi: 10.1093/nar/gkz685. PubMed 31428774.
Backbone
  Vector backbone: pMSCVbsd
  Vector type: Retroviral
  Selectable markers: Blasticidin
Growth in bacteria
  Bacterial resistance: Ampicillin, 100 μg/mL
  Growth temperature: 37°C
  Growth strain: NEB Stable
  Copy number: High Copy
Gene/Insert
  Gene/Insert name: PPARD T427F
  Species: H. sapiens (human)
  Mutation: T427F
  Entrez Gene: PPARD (a.k.a. FAAR, NR1C2, NUC1, NUCI, NUCII, PPARB)
  Cloning method: Restriction Enzyme; 5′ cloning site BglII (destroyed during cloning); 3′ cloning site XhoI (not destroyed)
  Sequencing primers: 5′ pMSCVseqfw (CCCTTGAACCTCCTCGTTCGACC); 3′ pMSCVseqrv (GAGACGTGCTACTTCCATTTGTC)
Terms and licenses: Academic/Nonprofit Terms; Industry Terms: Not Available to Industry
Depositor comments: Generated by PCR mutagenesis. Please visit https://www.biorxiv.org/content/10.1101/525576v2 for BioRxiv preprint.
How to cite: pMSCVbsd-PPARD-T427F was a gift from Till Adhikary (Addgene plasmid # 130786 ; http://n2t.net/addgene:130786 ; RRID:Addgene_130786)
