[The description below was written by a language model from this plasmid's Addgene catalogue record and pLannotate feature annotations shown in this document.]
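Description:
pMSCVbsd-PPARD-T427F is a gammaretroviral expression vector built on the pMSCVbsd backbone, a blasticidin-selectable version of the murine stem cell virus (MSCV) system, and is intended for stable delivery of a mutant human PPARD cDNA into mammalian cells by retroviral transduction. In bacteria the 7.3 kb plasmid is maintained through a high-copy ColE1/pUC-type origin and an ampicillin resistance gene (β-lactamase with its own promoter). Short fragments of lacI, lacZα, rop, bom, the tetracycline resistance gene and env are also annotated in the backbone. These appear to be non-functional remnants of earlier cloning steps.

The proviral region begins with the MESV-derived 5′ LTR, followed by the Ψ packaging signal and a truncated gag segment lacking its start codon, which together allow the transcribed genomic RNA to be packaged efficiently in a packaging cell line that supplies the viral proteins in trans. The PPARD coding sequence lies directly downstream and has no dedicated internal promoter annotated, so it is presumably expressed from the 5′ LTR. PPARD (PPARβ/δ, NR1C2) is a ligand-activated nuclear receptor transcription factor. This version carries a T427F substitution introduced by PCR mutagenesis, and the record does not state its functional consequence. No epitope tag is annotated. Downstream, a mouse PGK promoter drives the blasticidin S deaminase gene, allowing blasticidin selection of transduced cells. The cassette ends in a 3′ LTR, which the automated annotation matches only as fragments of a ΔU3 self-inactivating LTR, so that label may not be reliable. The associated study concerns PPARβ/δ recruitment of NCOR and transcriptional regulation of ANGPTL4, which suggests the vector is used to express this receptor variant for comparison with other PPARD forms.
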