Features (pLannotate 1.2.2; 20 found; start..end, strand, type, name):
      1..517     +  LTR            5' LTR: 5' long terminal repeat from murine embryonic stem cell virus
    581..922     +  misc_feature   MESV Ψ: packaging signal of murine embryonic stem cell virus
    989..1405    +  CDS            gag (truncated): truncated Moloney murine leukemia virus (MMLV) gag gene lacking the start codon
   1482..2804    +  CDS            PPARD: PPARD_HUMAN - Also known as NR1C2, PPARB. Experimental evidence at protein level: Swiss-Prot protein existence level 1. Ligand-activated transcription factor. Receptor that binds peroxisome proliferators such as hypolipidemic drugs and fatty acids. Has a preference for poly-unsaturated fatty acids, such as gamma- linoleic acid and eicosapentanoic acid. Once activated by a ligand, the receptor binds to promoter elements of target genes. Regulates the peroxisomal beta-oxidation pathway of fatty acids. Functions as transcription activator for the acyl-CoA oxidase gene. Decreases expression of NPC
   2955..3454    +  promoter       PGK promoter: mouse phosphoglycerate kinase 1 promoter
   3475..3873    +  CDS            BSD: blasticidin S deaminase; Aspergillus terreus BSD; confers resistance to blasticidin
   3918..3952    +  LTR            3' LTR (ΔU3) (fragment): self-inactivating 3' long terminal repeat (LTR) from Moloney murine leukemia virus
   3949..4243    +  LTR            3' LTR (ΔU3) (fragment): self-inactivating 3' long terminal repeat (LTR) from Moloney murine leukemia virus
   4405..4421    -  protein_bind   lac operator: The lac repressor binds to the lac operator to inhibit transcription in E. coli. This inhibition can be relieved by adding lactose or isopropyl-β-D-thiogalactopyranoside (IPTG). lac repressor encoded by lacI
   4429..4459    -  promoter       lac promoter: promoter for the E. coli lac operon
   4474..4495    -  protein_bind   CAP binding site: CAP binding activates transcription in the presence of cAMP. E. coli catabolite activator protein
   4508..4600    -  CDS            lacI (fragment): lac repressor; lacI; The lac repressor binds to the lac operator to inhibit transcription in E. coli. This inhibition can be relieved by adding lactose or isopropyl-β-D-thiogalactopyranoside (IPTG).
   4783..5371    -  rep_origin     ori: high-copy-number ColE1/pMB1/pBR322/pUC origin of replication
   5542..6402    -  CDS            AmpR: β-lactamase; bla; confers resistance to ampicillin, carbenicillin, and related antibiotics
   6403..6507    -  promoter       AmpR promoter: bla
   6602..6637    +  CDS            rop (fragment): Rop protein, which maintains plasmids at low copy number; rop
   6739..6838    +  misc_feature   bom (fragment): basis of mobility region from pBR322
   6844..6993    -  CDS            lacZα (fragment): LacZα fragment of β-galactosidase; lacZ fragment
   6993..7194    -  CDS            TcR (fragment): tetracycline efflux protein; tet; confers resistance to tetracycline
   7195..7293    +  CDS            env (fragment): murine leukemia virus gPr80 envelope polyprotein precursor; env; proteolytically cleaved into gp70SU and p15TM subunits
>Addgene plasmid #130786 | pMSCVbsd-PPARD-T427F | addgene full sequence | sequence record 255706 | Addgene NGS Result
AATGAAAGACCCCACCTGTAGGTTTGGCAAGCTAGCTTAAGTAACGCCATTTTGCAAGGCATGGAAAATA
CATAACTGAGAATAGAGAAGTTCAGATCAAGGTTAGGAACAGAGAGACAGCAGAATATGGGCCAAACAGG
ATATCTGTGGTAAGCAGTTCCTGCCCCGGCTCAGGGCCAAGAACAGATGGTCCCCAGATGCGGTCCCGCC
CTCAGCAGTTTCTAGAGAACCATCAGATGTTTCCAGGGTGCCCCAAGGACCTGAAATGACCCTGTGCCTT
ATTTGAACTAACCAATCAGTTCGCTTCTCGCTTCTGTTCGCGCGCTTCTGCTCCCCGAGCTCAATAAAAG
AGCCCACAACCCCTCACTCGGCGCGCCAGTCCTCCGATAGACTGCGTCGCCCGGGTACCCGTATTCCCAA
TAAAGCCTCTTGCTGTTTGCATCCGAATCGTGGACTCGCTGATCCTTGGGAGGGTCTCCTCAGATTGATT
GACTGCCCACCTCGGGGGTCTTTCATTTGGAGGTTCCACCGAGATTTGGAGACCCCTGCCCAGGGACCAC
CGACCCCCCCGCCGGGAGGTAAGCTGGCCAGCGGTCGTTTCGTGTCTGTCTCTGTCTTTGTGCGTGTTTG
TGCCGGCATCTAATGTTTGCGCCTGCGTCTGTACTAGTTAGCTAACTAGCTCTGTATCTGGCGGACCCGT
GGTGGAACTGACGAGTTCTGAACACCCGGCCGCAACCCTGGGAGACGTCCCAGGGACTTTGGGGGCCGTT
TTTGTGGCCCGACCTGAGGAAGGGAGTCGATGTGGAATCCGACCCCGTCAGGATATGTGGTTCTGGTAGG
AGACGAGAACCTAAAACAGTTCCCGCCTCCGTCTGAATTTTTGCTTTCGGTTTGGAACCGAAGCCGCGCG
TCTTGTCTGCTGCAGCGCTGCAGCATCGTTCTGTGTTGTCTCTGTCTGACTGTGTTTCTGTATTTGTCTG
AAAATTAGGGCCAGACTGTTACCACTCCCTTAAGTTTGACCTTAGGTCACTGGAAAGATGTCGAGCGGAT
CGCTCACAACCAGTCGGTAGATGTCAAGAAGAGACGTTGGGTTACCTTCTGCTCTGCAGAATGGCCAACC
TTTAACGTCGGATGGCCGCGAGACGGCACCTTTAACCGAGACCTCATCACCCAGGTTAAGATCAAGGTCT
TTTCACCTGGCCCGCATGGACACCCAGACCAGGTCCCCTACATCGTGACCTGGGAAGCCTTGGCTTTTGA
CCCCCCTCCCTGGGTCAAGCCCTTTGTACACCCTAAGCCTCCGCCTCCTCTTCCTCCATCCGCCCCGTCT
CTCCCCCTTGAACCTCCTCGTTCGACCCCGCCTCGATCCTCCCTTTATCCAGCCCTCACTCCTTCTCTAG
GCGCCGGAATTAGATCCACTAGTAACGGCCGCCAGTGTGCTGGAATTCGCCCTTAGGTGTGGCGCCGAGG
GGAGATCAGCCATGGAGCAGCCACAGGAGGAAGCCCCTGAGGTCCGGGAAGAGGAGGAGAAAGAGGAAGT
GGCAGAGGCAGAAGGAGCCCCAGAGCTCAATGGGGGACCACAGCATGCACTTCCTTCCAGCAGCTACACA
GACCTCTCCCGGAGCTCCTCGCCACCCTCACTGCTGGACCAACTGCAGATGGGCTGTGACGGGGCCTCAT
GCGGCAGCCTCAACATGGAGTGCCGGGTGTGCGGGGACAAGGCATCGGGCTTCCACTACGGTGTTCATGC
ATGTGAGGGGTGCAAGGGCTTCTTCCGTCGTACGATCCGCATGAAGCTGGAGTACGAGAAGTGTGAGCGC
AGCTGCAAGATTCAGAAGAAGAACCGCAACAAGTGCCAGTACTGCCGCTTCCAGAAGTGCCTGGCACTGG
GCATGTCACACAACGCTATCCGTTTTGGTCGGATGCCGGAGGCTGAGAAGAGGAAGCTGGTGGCAGGGCT
GACTGCAAACGAGGGGAGCCAGTACAACCCACAGGTGGCCGACCTGAAGGCCTTCTCCAAGCACATCTAC
AATGCCTACCTGAAAAACTTCAACATGACCAAAAAGAAGGCCCGCAGCATCCTCACCGGCAAAGCCAGCC
ACACGGCGCCCTTTGTGATCCACGACATCGAGACATTGTGGCAGGCAGAGAAGGGGCTGGTGTGGAAGCA
GTTGGTGAATGGCCTGCCTCCCTACAAGGAGATCAGCGTGCACGTCTTCTACCGCTGCCAGTGCACCACA
GTGGAGACCGTGCGGGAGCTCACTGAGTTCGCCAAGAGCATCCCCAGCTTCAGCAGCCTCTTCCTCAACG
ACCAGGTTACCCTTCTCAAGTATGGCGTGCACGAGGCCATCTTCGCCATGCTGGCCTCTATCGTCAACAA
GGACGGGCTGCTGGTAGCCAACGGCAGTGGCTTTGTCACCCGTGAGTTCCTGCGCAGCCTCCGCAAACCC
TTCAGTGATATCATTGAGCCTAAGTTTGAATTTGCTGTCAAGTTCAACGCCCTGGAACTTGATGACAGTG
ACCTGGCCCTATTCATTGCGGCCATCATTCTGTGTGGAGACCGGCCAGGCCTCATGAACGTTCCACGGGT
GGAGGCTATCCAGGACACCATCCTGCGTGCCCTCGAATTCCACCTGCAGGCCAACCACCCTGATGCCCAG
TACCTCTTCCCCAAGCTGCTGCAGAAGATGGCTGACCTGCGGCAACTGGTCACCGAGCACGCCCAGATGA
TGCAGCGGATCAAGAAGACCGAAACCGAGTTCTCGCTGCACCCTCTGCTCCAGGAGATCTACAAGGACAT
GTACTAACGGCGGCACCCAGGCCTCCCTGCAGACTCCAATGGGGCCAGCACTGGAGGGGCCCACCCACAT
GACTTTTCCATTGACCAGCTCTCAAGGGCGAATTCTGCAGATATCCATCACACTGGCGGCCGCTCGAGGT
TAACGAATTCTACCGGGTAGGGGAGGCGCTTTTCCCAAGGCAGTCTGGAGCATGCGCTTTAGCAGCCCCG
CTGGGCACTTGGCGCTACACAAGTGGCCTCTGGCCTCGCACACATTCCACATCCACCGGTAGGCGCCAAC
CGGCTCCGTTCTTTGGTGGCCCCTTCGCGCCACCTTCTACTCCTCCCCTAGTCAGGAAGTTCCCCCCCGC
CCCGCAGCTCGCGTCGTGCAGGACGTGACAAATGGAAGTAGCACGTCTCACTAGTCTCGTGCAGATGGAC
AGCACCGCTGAGCAATGGAAGCGGGTAGGCCTTTGGGGCAGCGGCCAATAGCAGCTTTGCTCCTTCGCTT
TCTGGGCTCAGAGGCTGGGAAGGGGTGGGTCCGGGGGCGGGCTCAGGGGCGGGCTCAGGGGCGGGGCGGG
CGCCCGAAGGTCCTCCGGAGGCCCGGCATTCTGCACGCTTCAAAAGCGCACGTCTGCCGCGCTGTTCTCC
TCTTCCTCATCTCCGGGCCTTTCGACCTGCAGCCCAAGCTTACCATGGCCAAGCCTTTGTCTCAAGAAGA
ATCCACCCTCATTGAAAGAGCAACGGCTACAATCAACAGCATCCCCATCTCTGAAGACTACAGCGTCGCC
AGCGCAGCTCTCTCTAGCGACGGCCGCATCTTCACTGGTGTCAATGTATATCATTTTACTGGGGGACCTT
GTGCAGAACTCGTGGTGCTGGGCACTGCTGCTGCTGCGGCAGCTGGCAACCTGACTTGTATCGTCGCGAT
CGGAAATGAGAACAGGGGCATCTTGAGCCCCTGCGGACGGTGCCGACAGGTGCTTCTCGATCTGCATCCT
GGGATCAAAGCCATAGTGAAGGACAGTGATGGACAGCCGACGGCAGTTGGGATTCGTGAATTGCTGCCCT
CTGGTTATGTGTGGGAGGGCTAATCGATAAAATAAAAGATTTTATTTAGTCTCCAGAAAAAGGGGGGAAT
GAAAGACCCCACCTGTAGGTTTGGCAAGCTAGAGAACCATCAGATGTTTCCAGGGTGCCCCAAGGACCTG
AAATGACCCTGTGCCTTATTTGAACTAACCAATCAGTTCGCTTCTCGCTTCTGTTCGCGCGCTTCTGCTC
CCCGAGCTCAATAAAAGAGCCCACAACCCCTCACTCGGCGCGCCAGTCCTCCGATAGACTGCGTCGCCCG
GGTACCCGTGTATCCAATAAACCCTCTTGCAGTTGCATCCGACTTGTGGTCTCGCTGTTCCTTGGGAGGG
TCTCCTCTGAGTGATTGACTACCCGTCAGCGGGGGTCTTTCATGGGTAACAGTTTCTTGAAGTTGGAGAA
CAACATTCTGAGGGTAGGAGTCGAATATTAAGTAATCCTGACTCAATTAGCCACTGTTTTGAATCCACAT
ACTCCAATACTCCTGAAATAGTTCATTATGGACAGCGCAGAAAGAGCTGGGGAGAATTGTGAAATTGTTA
TCCGCTCACAATTCCACACAACATACGAGCCGGAAGCATAAAGTGTAAAGCCTGGGGTGCCTAATGAGTG
AGCTAACTCACATTAATTGCGTTGCGCTCACTGCCCGCTTTCCAGTCGGGAAACCTGTCGTGCCAGCTGC
ATTAATGAATCGGCCAACGCGCGGGGAGAGGCGGTTTGCGTATTGGGCGCTCTTCCGCTTCCTCGCTCAC
TGACTCGCTGCGCTCGGTCGTTCGGCTGCGGCGAGCGGTATCAGCTCACTCAAAGGCGGTAATACGGTTA
TCCACAGAATCAGGGGATAACGCAGGAAAGAACATGTGAGCAAAAGGCCAGCAAAAGGCCAGGAACCGTA
AAAAGGCCGCGTTGCTGGCGTTTTTCCATAGGCTCCGCCCCCCTGACGAGCATCACAAAAATCGACGCTC
AAGTCAGAGGTGGCGAAACCCGACAGGACTATAAAGATACCAGGCGTTTCCCCCTGGAAGCTCCCTCGTG
CGCTCTCCTGTTCCGACCCTGCCGCTTACCGGATACCTGTCCGCCTTTCTCCCTTCGGGAAGCGTGGCGC
TTTCTCATAGCTCACGCTGTAGGTATCTCAGTTCGGTGTAGGTCGTTCGCTCCAAGCTGGGCTGTGTGCA
CGAACCCCCCGTTCAGCCCGACCGCTGCGCCTTATCCGGTAACTATCGTCTTGAGTCCAACCCGGTAAGA
CACGACTTATCGCCACTGGCAGCAGCCACTGGTAACAGGATTAGCAGAGCGAGGTATGTAGGAGGTGCTA
CAGAGTTCTTGAAGTGGTGGCCTAACTACGGCTACACTAGAAGAACAGTATTTGGTATCTGCGCTATGCT
GAAGCCAGTTACCTTCGGAAAAAGAGTTGGTAGCTCTTGATCCGGCAAACAAACCACCGCTGGTAGCGGT
GGTTTTTTTGTTTGCAAGCAGCAGATTACGCGCAGAAAAAAAGGATCTCAAGAAGATCCTTTGATCTTTT
CTACGGGGTCTGACGCTCAGTGGAACGAAAACTCACGTTAAGGGATTTTGGTCATGAGATTATCAAAAAG
GATCTTCACCTAGATCCTTTTAAATTAAAAATGAAGTTTTAAATCAATCTAAAGTATATATGAGTAAACT
TGGTCTGACAGTTACCAATGCTTAATCAGTGAGGCACCTATCTCAGCGATCTGTCTATTTCGTTCATCCA
TAGTTGCCTGACTCCCCGTCGTGTAGATAACTACGATACGGGAGGGCTTACCATCTGGCCCCAGTGCTGC
AATGATACCGCGAGACCCACGCTCACCGGCTCCAGATTTATCAGCAATAAACCAGCCAGCCGGAAGGGCC
GAGCGCAGAAGTGGTCCTGCAACTTTATCCGCCTCCATCCAGTCTATTAATTGTTGCCGGGAAGCTAGAG
TAAGTAGTTCGCCAGTTAATAGTTTGCGCAACGTTGTTGCCATTGCTACAGGCATCGTGGTGTCACGCTC
GTCGTTTGGTATGGCTTCGTTCAGCTCCGGTTCCCAACGATCAAGGCGAGTTACATGATCCCCCATGTTG
TGCAAAAAAGCGGTTAGCTCCTTCGGTCCTCCGATCGTTGTCAGAAGTAAGTTGGCCGCAGTGTTATCAC
TCATGGTTATGGCAGCACTGCATAATTCTCTTACTGTCATGCCATCCGTAAGATGCTTTTCTGTGACTGG
TGAGTACTCAACCAAGTCATTCTGAGAATAGTGTATGCGGCGACCGAGTTGCTCTTGCCCGGCGTCAATA
CGGGATAATACCGCGCCACATAGCAGAACTTTAAAAGTGCTCATCATTGGAAAACGTTCTTCGGGGCGAA
AACTCTCAAGGATCTTACCGCTGTTGAGATCCAGTTCGATGTAACCCACTCGTGCACCCAACTGATCTTC
AGCATCTTTTACTTTCACCAGCGTTTCTGGGTGAGCAAAAACAGGAAGGCAAAATGCCGCAAAAAAGGGA
ATAAGGGCGACACGGAAATGTTGAATACTCATACTCTTCCTTTTTCAATATTATTGAAGCATTTATCAGG
GTTATTGTCTCATGAGCGGATACATATTTGAATGTATTTAGAAAAATAAACAAATAGGGGTTCCGCGCAC
ATTTCCCCGAAAAGTGCCACCTGACGTCTAAGAAACCATTATTATCATGACATTAACCTATAAAAATAGG
CGTATCACGAGGCCCTTTCGTCTCGCGCGTTTCGGTGATGACGGTGAAAACCTCTGACACATGCAGCTCC
CGGAGACGGTCACAGCTTGTCTGTAAGCGGATGCCGGGAGCAGACAAGCCCGTCAGGGCGCGTCAGCGGG
TGTTGGCGGGTGTCGGGGCTGGCTTAACTATGCGGCATCAGAGCAGATTGTACTGAGAGTGCACCATATG
CGGTGTGAAATACCGCACAGATGCGTAAGGAGAAAATACCGCATCAGGCGCCATTCGCCATTCAGGCTGC
GCAACTGTTGGGAAGGGCGATCGGTGCGGGCCTCTTCGCTATTACGCCAGCTGGCGAAAGGGGGATGTGC
TGCAAGGCGATTAAGTTGGGTAACGCCAGGGTTTTCCCAGTCACGACGTTGTAAAACGACGGCGCAAGGA
ATGGTGCATGCAAGGAGATGGCGCCCAACAGTCCCCCGGCCACGGGGCCTGCCACCATACCCACGCCGAA
ACAAGCGCTCATGAGCCCGAAGTGGCGAGCCCGATCTTCCCCATCGGTGATGTCGGCGATATAGGCGCCA
GCAACCGCACCTGTGGCGCCGGTGATGCCGGCCACGATGCGTCCGGCGTAGAGGCGATTAGTCCAATTTG
TTAAAGACAGGATATCAGTGGTCCAGGCTCTAGTTTTGACTCAACAATATCACCAGCTGAAGCCTATAGA
GTACGAGCCATAGATAAAATAAAAGATTTTATTTAGTCTCCAGAAAAAGGGGGG
