>Addgene plasmid #130786 | pMSCVbsd-PPARD-T427F | depositor partial sequence | sequence record 250297 | PPARD T427F
ATGGAGCAGCCACAGGAGGAAGCCCCTGAGGTCCGGGAAGAGGAGGAGAAAGAGGAAGTGGCAGAGGCAG
AAGGAGCCCCAGAGCTCAATGGGGGACCACAGCATGCACTTCCTTCCAGCAGCTACACAGACCTCTCCCG
GAGCTCCTCGCCACCCTCACTGCTGGACCAACTGCAGATGGGCTGTGACGGGGCCTCATGCGGCAGCCTC
AACATGGAGTGCCGGGTGTGCGGGGACAAGGCATCGGGCTTCCACTACGGTGTTCATGCATGTGAGGGGT
GCAAGGGCTTCTTCCGTCGTACGATCCGCATGAAGCTGGAGTACGAGAAGTGTGAGCGCAGCTGCAAGAT
TCAGAAGAAGAACCGCAACAAGTGCCAGTACTGCCGCTTCCAGAAGTGCCTGGCACTGGGCATGTCACAC
AACGCTATCCGTTTTGGTCGGATGCCGGAGGCTGAGAAGAGGAAGCTGGTGGCAGGGCTGACTGCAAACG
AGGGGAGCCAGTACAACCCACAGGTGGCCGACCTGAAGGCCTTCTCCAAGCACATCTACAATGCCTACCT
GAAAAACTTCAACATGACCAAAAAGAAGGCCCGCAGCATCCTCACCGGCAAAGCCAGCCACACGGCGCCC
TTTGTGATCCACGACATCGAGACATTGTGGCAGGCAGAGAAGGGGCTGGTGTGGAAGCAGTTGGTGAATG
GCCTGCCTCCCTACAAGGAGATCAGCGTGCACGTCTTCTACCGCTGCCAGTGCACCACAGTGGAGACCGT
GCGGGAGCTCACTGAGTTCGCCAAGAGCATCCCCAGCTTCAGCAGCCTCTTCCTCAACGACCAGGTTACC
CTTCTCAAGTATGGCGTGCACGAGGCCATCTTCGCCATGCTGGCCTCTATCGTCAACAAGGACGGGCTGC
TGGTAGCCAACGGCAGTGGCTTTGTCACCCGTGAGTTCCTGCGCAGCCTCCGCAAACCCTTCAGTGATAT
CATTGAGCCTAAGTTTGAATTTGCTGTCAAGTTCAACGCCCTGGAACTTGATGACAGTGACCTGGCCCTA
TTCATTGCGGCCATCATTCTGTGTGGAGACCGGCCAGGCCTCATGAACGTTCCACGGGTGGAGGCTATCC
AGGACACCATCCTGCGTGCCCTCGAATTCCACCTGCAGGCCAACCACCCTGATGCCCAGTACCTCTTCCC
CAAGCTGCTGCAGAAGATGGCTGACCTGCGGCAACTGGTCACCGAGCACGCCCAGATGATGCAGCGGATC
AAGAAGACCGAAACCGAGTTCTCGCTGCACCCTCTGCTCCAGGAGATCTACAAGGACATGTACTAA
